>Addgene plasmid #86870 | pEGFP-C1-GFP-SF3B6-FLAG | addgene full sequence | sequence record 175231 | Addgene NGS Result
AGATCAAAGGATCTTCTTGAGATCCTTTTTTTCTGCGCGTAATCTGCTGCTTGCAAACAAAAAAACCACC
GCTACCAGCGGTGGTTTGTTTGCCGGATCAAGAGCTACCAACTCTTTTTCCGAAGGTAACTGGCTTCAGC
AGAGCGCAGATACCAAATACTGTTCTTCTAGTGTAGCCGTAGTTAGGCCACCACTTCAAGAACTCTGTAG
CACCGCCTACATACCTCGCTCTGCTAATCCTGTTACCAGTGGCTGCTGCCAGTGGCGATAAGTCGTGTCT
TACCGGGTTGGACTCAAGACGATAGTTACCGGATAAGGCGCAGCGGTCGGGCTGAACGGGGGGTTCGTGC
ACACAGCCCAGCTTGGAGCGAACGACCTACACCGAACTGAGATACCTACAGCGTGAGCTATGAGAAAGCG
CCACGCTTCCCGAAGGGAGAAAGGCGGACAGGTATCCGGTAAGCGGCAGGGTCGGAACAGGAGAGCGCAC
GAGGGAGCTTCCAGGGGGAAACGCCTGGTATCTTTATAGTCCTGTCGGGTTTCGCCACCTCTGACTTGAG
CGTCGATTTTTGTGATGCTCGTCAGGGGGGCGGAGCCTATGGAAAAACGCCAGCAACGCGGCCTTTTTAC
GGTTCCTGGCCTTTTGCTGGCCTTTTGCTCACATGTTCTTTCCTGCGTTATCCCCTGATTCTGTGGATAA
CCGTATTACCGCCATGCATTAGTTATTAATAGTAATCAATTACGGGGTCATTAGTTCATAGCCCATATAT
GGAGTTCCGCGTTACATAACTTACGGTAAATGGCCCGCCTGGCTGACCGCCCAACGACCCCCGCCCATTG
ACGTCAATAATGACGTATGTTCCCATAGTAACGCCAATAGGGACTTTCCATTGACGTCAATGGGTGGAGT
ATTTACGGTAAACTGCCCACTTGGCAGTACATCAAGTGTATCATATGCCAAGTACGCCCCCTATTGACGT
CAATGACGGTAAATGGCCCGCCTGGCATTATGCCCAGTACATGACCTTATGGGACTTTCCTACTTGGCAG
TACATCTACGTATTAGTCATCGCTATTACCATGGTGATGCGGTTTTGGCAGTACATCAATGGGCGTGGAT
AGCGGTTTGACTCACGGGGATTTCCAAGTCTCCACCCCATTGACGTCAATGGGAGTTTGTTTTGGCACCA
AAATCAACGGGACTTTCCAAAATGTCGTAACAACTCCGCCCCATTGACGCAAATGGGCGGTAGGCGTGTA
CGGTGGGAGGTCTATATAAGCAGAGCTGGTTTAGTGAACCGTCAGATCCGCTAGCGCTACCGGTCGCCAC
CATGGTGAGCAAGGGCGAGGAGCTGTTCACCGGGGTGGTGCCCATCCTGGTCGAGCTGGACGGCGACGTA
AACGGCCACAAGTTCAGCGTGTCCGGCGAGGGCGAGGGCGATGCCACCTACGGCAAGCTGACCCTGAAGT
TCATCTGCACCACCGGCAAGCTGCCCGTGCCCTGGCCCACCCTCGTGACCACCCTGACCTACGGCGTGCA
GTGCTTCAGCCGCTACCCCGACCACATGAAGCAGCACGACTTCTTCAAGTCCGCCATGCCCGAAGGCTAC
GTCCAGGAGCGCACCATCTTCTTCAAGGACGACGGCAACTACAAGACCCGCGCCGAGGTGAAGTTCGAGG
GCGACACCCTGGTGAACCGCATCGAGCTGAAGGGCATCGACTTCAAGGAGGACGGCAACATCCTGGGGCA
CAAGCTGGAGTACAACTACAACAGCCACAACGTCTATATCATGGCCGACAAGCAGAAGAACGGCATCAAG
GTGAACTTCAAGATCCGCCACAACATCGAGGACGGCAGCGTGCAGCTCGCCGACCACTACCAGCAGAACA
CCCCCATCGGCGACGGCCCCGTGCTGCTGCCCGACAACCACTACCTGAGCACCCAGTCCGCCCTGAGCAA
AGACCCCAACGAGAAGCGCGATCACATGGTCCTGCTGGAGTTCGTGACCGCCGCCGGGATCACTCTCGGC
ATGGACGAGCTGTACAAGTCCGGACTCAGATCTCGAGCTCAAGCTTCGAATTCTGCAGTCGACATGGCGA
TGCAAGCGGCCAAGAGGGCGAACATTCGACTTCCACCTGAAGTAAATCGGATATTGTATATAAGAAATTT
GCCATACAAAATCACAGCTGAAGAAATGTATGATATATTTGGGAAATATGGACCTATTCGTCAAATCAGA
GTGGGGAACACACCTGAAACTAGAGGAACAGCTTATGTGGTCTATGAGGACATCTTTGATGCCAAGAATG
CATGTGATCACCTATCGGGATTCAATGTTTGTAACAGATACCTTGTGGTTTTGTACTATAATGCCAACAG
GGCATTTCAGAAGATGGACACAAAGAAGAAGGAGGAACAGTTGAAGCTTCTCAAGGAGAAATATGGCATC
AACACAGATCCACCAAAAGACTACAAGGACGACGATGACAAGTAAGGATCCACCGGATCTAGATAACTGA
TCATAATCAGCCATACCACATTTGTAGAGGTTTTACTTGCTTTAAAAAACCTCCCACACCTCCCCCTGAA
CCTGAAACATAAAATGAATGCAATTGTTGTTGTTAACTTGTTTATTGCAGCTTATAATGGTTACAAATAA
AGCAATAGCATCACAAATTTCACAAATAAAGCATTTTTTTCACTGCATTCTAGTTGTGGTTTGTCCAAAC
TCATCAATGTATCTTAACGCGTAAATTGTAAGCGTTAATATTTTGTTAAAATTCGCGTTAAATTTTTGTT
AAATCAGCTCATTTTTTAACCAATAGGCCGAAATCGGCAAAATCCCTTATAAATCAAAAGAATAGACCGA
GATAGGGT
[37 nt withheld, positions 2879-2915]
AAAGAACGTGGACTCCAACGTCAAAGG
[49 nt withheld, positions 2943-2991]
T
[91 nt withheld, positions 2993-3083]
G
[124 nt withheld, positions 3085-3208]
CAGGTGGCACTTTTCGGGGAAATGTGCGCGGAACCCCTATTTGTTTATTTTTCTAAATACATTCAAATAT
GTATCCGCTCATGAGACAATAACCCTGATAAATGCTTCAATAATATTGAAAAAGGAAGAGTCCTGAGGCG
GAAAGAACCAGCTGTGGAATGTGTGTCAGTTAGGGTGTGGAAAGTCCCCAGGCTCCCCAGCAGGCAGAAG
TATGCAAAGCATGCATCTCAATTAGTCAGCAACCAGGTGTGGAAAGTCCCCAGGCTCCCCAGCAGGCAGA
AGTATGCAAAGCATGCATCTCAATTAGTCAGCAACCATAGTCCCGCCCCTAACTCCGCCCATCCCGCCCC
TAACTCCGCCCAGTTCCGCCCATTCTCCGCCCCATGGCTGACTAATTTTTTTTATTTATGCAGAGGCCGA
GGCCGCCTCGGCCTCTGAGCTATTCCAGAAGTAGTGAGGAGGCTTTTTTGGAGGCCTAGGCTTTTGCAAA
GATCGATCAAGAGACAGGATGAGGATCGTTTCGCATGATTGAACAAGATGGATTGCACGCAGGTTCTCCG
GCCGCTTGGGTGGAGAGGCTATTCGGCTATGACTGGGCACAACAGACAATCGGCTGCTCTGATGCCGCCG
TGTTCCGGCTGTCAGCGCAGGGGCGCCCGGTTCTTTTTGTCAAGACCGACCTGTCCGGTGCCCTGAATGA
ACTGCAAGACGAGGCAGCGCGGCTATCGTGGCTGGCCACGACGGGCGTTCCTTGCGCAGCTGTGCTCGAC
GTTGTCACTGAAGCGGGAAGGGACTGGCTGCTATTGGGCGAAGTGCCGGGGCAGGATCTCCTGTCATCTC
ACCTTGCTCCTGCCGAGAAAGTATCCATCATGGCTGATGCAATGCGGCGGCTGCATACGCTTGATCCGGC
TACCTGCCCATTCGACCACCAAGCGAAACATCGCATCGAGCGAGCACGTACTCGGATGGAAGCCGGTCTT
GTCGATCAGGATGATCTGGACGAAGAGCATCAGGGGCTCGCGCCAGCCGAACTGTTCGCCAGGCTCAAGG
CGAGCATGCCCGACGGCGAGGATCTCGTCGTGACCCATGGCGATGCCTGCTTGCCGAATATCATGGTGGA
AAATGGCCGCTTTTCTGGATTCATCGACTGTGGCCGGCTGGGTGTGGCGGACCGCTATCAGGACATAGCG
TTGGCTACCCGTGATATTGCTGAAGAGCTTGGCGGCGAATGGGCTGACCGCTTCCTCGTGCTTTACGGTA
TCGCCGCTCCCGATTCGCAGCGCATCGCCTTCTATCGCCTTCTTGACGAGTTCTTCTGAGCGGGACTCTG
GGGTTCGAAATGACCGACCAAGCGACGCCCAACCTGCCATCACGAGATTTCGATTCCACCGCCGCCTTCT
ATGAAAGGTTGGGCTTCGGAATCGTTTTCCGGGACGCCGGCTGGATGATCCTCCAGCGCGGGGATCTCAT
GCTGGAGTTCTTCGCCCACCCTAGGGGGAGGCTAACTGAAACACGGAAGGAGACAATACCGGAAGGAACC
CGCGCTATGACGGCAATAAAAAGACAGAATAAAACGCACGGTGTTGGGTCGTTTGTTCATAAACGCGGGG
TTCGGTCCCAGGGCTGGCACTCTGTCGATACCCCACCGAGACCCCATTGGGGCCAATACGCCCGCGTTTC
TTCCTTTTCCCCACCCCACCCCCCAAGTTCGGGTGAAGGCCCAGGGCTCGCAGCCAACGTCGGGGCGGCA
GGCCCTGCCATAGCCTCAGGTTACTCATATATACTTTAGATTGATTTAAAACTTCATTTTTAATTTAAAA
GGATCTAGGTGAAGATCCTTTTTGATAATCTCATGACCAAAATCCCTTAACGTGAGTTTTCGTTCCACTG
AGCGTCAGACCCCGTAGAAA
Features (pLannotate 1.2.2; 16 found; start..end, strand, type, name):
     17..605     +  rep_origin     ori: high-copy-number ColE1/pMB1/pBR322/pUC origin of replication
    780..1083    +  enhancer       CMV enhancer: human cytomegalovirus immediate early enhancer
   1084..1287    +  promoter       CMV promoter: human cytomegalovirus (CMV) immediate early promoter
   1332..2048    +  CDS            EGFP: EGFP is a basic (constitutively fluorescent) green fluorescent protein published in 1996, derived from Aequorea victoria. It is reported to be a rapidly-maturing weak dimer with moderate acid sensitivity.
   2049..2093    +  misc_feature   MCS (fragment): multiple cloning site
   2094..2468    +  CDS            SF3B6: SF3B6_HUMAN - Also known as SAP14, SF3B14, SF3B14A. Experimental evidence at protein level: Swiss-Prot protein existence level 1. Involved in pre-mRNA splicing as a component of the splicing factor SF3B complex (PubMed:27720643). SF3B complex is required for 'A' complex assembly formed by the stable binding of U2 snRNP to the branchpoint sequence (BPS) in pre-mRNA (PubMed:12234937). Directly contacts the pre-mRNA branch site adenosine for the first catalytic step of splicing (PubMed:16432215). Enters the spliceosome and associates with the pre-mRNA branch site as part of the 17S U2 or, in the
   2472..2492    +  CDS            FLAG (fragment): FLAG® epitope tag, followed by an enterokinase cleavage site
   2518..2602    +  CDS            large T antigen (fragment): large T antigen from SV40 (simian virus 40)
   2625..2746    +  polyA_signal   SV40 poly(A) signal: SV40 polyadenylation signal
   2780..3208    -  rep_origin     f1 ori (sequence partly withheld): f1 bacteriophage origin of replication; arrow indicates direction of (+) strand synthesis
   3235..3339    +  promoter       AmpR promoter: bla
   3341..3698    +  promoter       SV40 promoter: SV40 enhancer and early promoter
   3733..4527    +  CDS            NeoR/KanR: aminoglycoside phosphotransferase from Tn5; aph(3')-II (or nptII); confers resistance to neomycin, kanamycin, and G418 (Geneticin®)
   4548..4700    +  CDS            ble (fragment): BLE_KLEPN - Experimental evidence at protein level: Swiss-Prot protein existence level 1. Binding protein with a strong affinity to the bleomycin family of antibiotics. Binds to CL990; an antimitotic-antibiotic compound. From Klebsiella pneumoniae.
   4759..4806    +  polyA_signal   HSV TK poly(A) signal: herpes simplex virus thymidine kinase polyadenylation signal (Cole and Stacy, 1985)
   4897..4913    -  polyA_signal   bGH poly(A) signal (fragment): bovine growth hormone polyadenylation signal
