[The description below was written by a language model from this plasmid's Addgene catalogue record and pLannotate feature annotations shown in this document.]
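Description:
pEGFP-C1-GFP-SF3B6-FLAG is a mammalian expression plasmid of about 5.1 kb built on the pEGFP-C1 backbone. It produces human SF3B6 (also called SF3B14 or p14) as a doubly tagged fusion protein. The 375 bp wild-type SF3B6 coding sequence was inserted between the SalI and BamHI sites of the multiple cloning site. This places it in frame downstream of the backbone EGFP, with a short linker derived from the remaining polylinker between them. A FLAG epitope follows directly at the C-terminus of the insert. Transcription of the EGFP–SF3B6–FLAG open reading frame is driven by the human cytomegalovirus immediate early enhancer and promoter and is terminated by the SV40 polyadenylation signal.

The plasmid replicates at high copy in E. coli from a pUC-type ColE1 origin, and it also carries an f1 phage origin. A single Tn5 aminoglycoside phosphotransferase gene (NeoR/KanR) serves both hosts. A bacterial bla-type promoter drives it for kanamycin selection in bacteria. The adjacent SV40 enhancer/early promoter, paired with the HSV TK polyadenylation signal, drives it for G418 selection of transfected mammalian cells. The short large T antigen, ble and bGH poly(A) fragments in the annotation appear to be partial matches to backbone sequence rather than functional elements.

SF3B6 is a subunit of the SF3B complex of the U2 snRNP and contacts the pre-mRNA branch site during splicing. The GFP tag allows fluorescence-based detection or quantification of the protein, and the FLAG tag supports immunoprecipitation or immunoblotting. The associated publication concerns degradation of unassembled soluble proteins by the ubiquitin ligase HUWE1, which suggests the construct was used to follow the fate of this complex subunit, although the record does not describe specific experiments.
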