Addgene plasmid #86870: pEGFP-C1-GFP-SF3B6-FLAG
Purpose: To express SF3B6 with a GFP and FLAG tags at N- and C-terminus, respectively.
Depositing lab: Yihong Ye. Depositing organization: National Institute of Diabetes & Digestive & Kidney Diseases (NIDDK). Publication: The HECT domain ubiquitin ligase HUWE1 targets unassembled soluble proteins for degradation. Xu Y, Anderson DE, Ye Y. Cell Discov. 2016 Nov 8;2:16040. eCollection 2016. 10.1038/celldisc.2016.40 PubMed 27867533.
Backbone
  Vector backbone: pEGFP-C1
  Vector type: Mammalian Expression
  Selectable markers: Neomycin (select with G418)
Growth in bacteria
  Bacterial resistance: Kanamycin, 50 μg/mL
  Growth temperature: 37°C
  Growth strain: DH5alpha
  Copy number: High Copy
Gene/Insert
  Gene/Insert name: SF3B6 (alt names: Splicing factor 3B subunit 6; SF3B14)
  Species: H. sapiens (human)
  Insert size (bp): 375
  Mutation: none
  GenBank ID: NM_016047.3
  Entrez Gene: SF3B6 (a.k.a. CGI-110, HSPC175, Ht006, P14, SAP14, SAP14a, SF3B14, SF3B14a)
  Promoter: CMV
  Tag / fusion protein: EGFP (N terminal on backbone); FLAG (C terminal on insert)
  Cloning method: Restriction Enzyme; 5′ cloning site SalI (not destroyed); 3′ cloning site BamHI (not destroyed)
  Sequencing primers: 5′ EGFP-C; 3′ SV40-pArev
Terms and licenses: Academic/Nonprofit Terms; Industry Terms: Not Available to Industry
How to cite: pEGFP-C1-GFP-SF3B6-FLAG was a gift from Yihong Ye (Addgene plasmid # 86870 ; http://n2t.net/addgene:86870 ; RRID:Addgene_86870)
