>Addgene plasmid #86870 | pEGFP-C1-GFP-SF3B6-FLAG | depositor partial sequence | sequence record 175232 | EGFP-C
CTCGGCATGGACGAGCTGTACAAGTCCGGACTCAGATCTCGAGCTCAAGCTTCGAATTCTGCAGTCGACA
TGGCGATGCAAGCGGCCAAGAGGGCGAACATTCGACTTCCACCTGAAGTAAATCGGATATTGTATATAAG
AAATTTGCCATACAAAATCACAGCTGAAGAAATGTATGATATATTTGGGAAATATGGACCTATTCGTCAA
ATCAGAGTGGGGAACACACCTGAAACTAGAGGAACAGCTTATGTGGTCTATGAGGACATCTTTGATGCCA
AGAATGCATGTGATCACCTATCGGGATTCAATGTTTGTAACAGATACCTTGTGGTTTTGTACTATAATGC
CAACAGGGCATTTCAGAAGATGGACACAAAGAAGAAGGAGGAACAGTTGAAGCTTCTCAAGGAGAAATAT
GGCATCAACACAGATCCACCAAAAGACTACAAGGACGACGATGACAAGTAAGGATCCACCGGATCTAGAT
AACTGATCATAATCAGCCATACCACATTTGTAGAGGTTTTACTTGCTTTAAAAAACCTCCCACACCTCCC
CCTGAACCTGAAACATAAAATGAATGCAATTGTTGTTGTTAACTTGTTTATTGCAGCTTATAATGGTTAC
AAATAAAGCAATAGCATCACAAATTTCACAAATAAAGCATTTTTTTCACTGCATTCTAGTTGTGGTTTGT
CCAAACTCATCAATGTATCTTAACGCGTAAATTGTAAGCGTTAATATTTTGTTAAAATTCGCGTTAAATT
TTTGTTAAATCAGCTCATTTTTTAACCAATAGGCCGAAATCGGCAAAATCCCTTATAAATCAAAAGAATA
GACCGAGATAGGGT
[37 nt withheld, positions 855-891]
AAAGAACGTGGACTCCAACGTCAAAGG
[49 nt withheld, positions 919-967]
T
[91 nt withheld, positions 969-1059]
GAACGTGGCGAGAAAGGAAG
